>Addgene plasmid #137967 | pFd022.R2 | addgene full sequence | sequence record 273655 | Addgene NGS Result
TCCCTATCAGTGATAGAGATTGACATCCCTATCAGTGATAGAGATACTGAGCACATCAGCAGGACGCACT
GACCGTATAAACGGGGAATATAGAAAAGAGGGTTCTATGGCGTATAGCATTACCCTGCGCTCGCCGGATG
GCGCTGAAGAAGTGGTACAGTGCGAGGAAGATCAGTATATTTTAGAAGCGGCGGAGGATGCTGGGCTGGA
TATGCCATCAAGTTGCCGTGCGGGCGCTTGCTCCGCTTGTCTCGGCAAAGTGTTAGAGGGGTCAGTTAAC
AATGAGGAACAGTCTTTTTTAGACGACGATCAGCTGGAAGAAGGATGGTCACTGCTTTGCGTGGCAATGC
CACAGTCGGACTGTGTTATCCTGACGGAGCAAGAAGACAACCTGGATTAAGAATTCTGATAATAATCTAG
ACCAGGCATCAAATAAAACGAAAGGCTCAGTCGAAAGACTGGGCCTTTCGTTTTATCTGTTGTTTGTCGG
TGAACGCTCTCTACTAGAGTCACACTGGCTCACCTTCGGGTGGGCCTTTCTGCGTTTATAGGTACCCGTG
GATCCTCTAGAGTCGACCTGCAGGCATGCAAGCTTTTTACGGCTAGCTCAGTCCTAGGTATAGTGCTAGC
CCAGCCAGAGAAACACTCTTTAACAGGGGGTAGTATGATGTCTCGTTTAGATAAAAGTAAAGTGATTAAC
AGCGCATTAGAGCTGCTTAATGAGGTCGGAATCGAAGGTTTAACAACCCGTAAACTCGCCCAGAAGCTAG
GTGTAGAGCAGCCTACATTGTATTGGCATGTAAAAAATAAGCGGGCTTTGCTCGACGCCTTAGCCATTGA
GATGTTAGATAGGCACCATACTCACTTTTGCCCTTTAGAAGGGGAAAGCTGGCAAGATTTTTTACGTAAT
AACGCTAAAAGTTTTAGATGTGCTTTACTAAGTCATCGCGATGGAGCAAAAGTACATTTAGGTACACGGC
CTACAGAAAAACAGTATGAAACTCTCGAAAATCAATTAGCCTTTTTATGCCAACAAGGTTTTTCACTAGA
GAATGCATTATATGCACTCAGCGCAGTGGGGCATTTTACTTTAGGTTGCGTATTGGAAGATCAAGAGCAT
CAAGTCGCTAAAGAAGAAAGGGAAACACCTACTACTGATAGTATGCCGCCATTATTACGACAAGCTATCG
AATTATTTGATCACCAAGGTGCAGAGCCAGCCTTCTTATTCGGCCTTGAATTGATCATATGCGGATTAGA
AAAACAACTTAAATGTGAAAGTGGGTCTTAAGGCATCAAATAAAACGAAAGGCTCAGTCGAAAGACTGGG
CCTTTCGTTTTATCTGTTGTTTGTCGGTGAACGCTCTCCTGAGTAGGACAAATCCGCCGCCCTAGACCTA
GGGCGTTCGGCTGCGGCGAGCGGTATCAGCTCACTCAAAGGCGGTAATACGGTTATCCACAGAATCAGGG
GATAACGCATGCAAGAACATGTGAGCAAAAGGCCAGCAAAAGGCCAGGAACCGTAAAAAGGCCGCGTTGC
TGGCGTTTTTCCATAGGCTCCGCCCCCCTGACGAGCATCACAAAAATCGACGCTCAAGTCAGAGGTGGCG
AAACCCGACAGGACTATAAAGATACCAGGCGTTTCCCCCTGGAAGCTCCCTCGTGCGCTCTCCTGTTCCG
ACCCTGCCGCTTACCGGATACCTGTCCGCCTTTCTCCCTTCGGGAAGCGTGGCGCTTTCTCATAGCTCAC
GCTGTAGGTATCTCAGTTCGGTGTAGGTCGTTCGCTCCAAGCTGGGCTGTGTGCACGAACCCCCCGTTCA
GCCCGACCGCTGCGCCTTATCCGGTAACTATCGTCTTGAGTCCAACCCGGTAAGACACGACTTATCGCCA
CTGGCAGCAGCCACTGGTAACAGGATTAGCAGAGCGAGGTATGTAGGCGGTGCTACAGAGTTCTTGAAGT
GGTGGCCTAACTACGGCTACACTAGAAGGACAGTATTTGGTATCTGCGCTCTGCTGAAGCCAGTTACCTT
CGGAAAAAGAGTTGGTAGCTCTTGATCCGGCAAACAAACCACCGCTGGTAGCGGTGGTTTTTTTGTTTGC
AAGCAGCAGATTACGCGCAGAAAAAAAGGATCTCAAGAAGATCCTTTGATCTTTTCTACGGGGTCTGACG
CTCAGTGGAACGAAAACTCACGTTAAGGGATTTTGGTCATGACTAGTGCTTGGATTCTCACCAATAAAAA
ACGCCCGGCGGCAACCGAGCGTTCTGAACAAATCCAGATGGAGTTCTGAGGTCATTACTGGATCTATCAA
CAGGAGTCCAAGCGAGCTCGATATCAAATTACGCCCCGCCCTGCCACTCATCGCAGTACTGTTGTAATTC
ATTAAGCATTCTGCCGACATGGAAGCCATCACAAACGGCATGATGAACCTGAATCGCCAGCGGCATCAGC
ACCTTGTCGCCTTGCGTATAATATTTGCCCATGGTGAAAACGGGGGCGAAGAAGTTGTCCATATTGGCCA
CGTTTAAATCAAAACTGGTGAAACTCACCCAGGGATTGGCTGAGACGAAAAACATATTCTCAATAAACCC
TTTAGGGAAATAGGCCAGGTTTTCACCATAACACGCCACATCTTGCGAATATATGTGTAGAAACTGCCGG
AAATCGTCGTGGTATTCACTCCAGAGCGATGAAAACGTTTCAGTTTGCTCATGGAAAACGGTGTAACAAG
GGTGAACACTATCCCATATCACCAGCTCACCGTCTTTCATTGCCATACGAAATTCCGGATGAGCATTCAT
CAGGCGGGCAAGAATGTGAATAAAGGCCGGATAAAACTTGTGCTTATTTTTCTTTACGGTCTTTAAAAAG
GCCGTAATATCCAGCTGAACGGTCTGGTTATAGGTACATTGAGCAACTGACTGAAATGCCTCAAAATGTT
CTTTACGATGCCATTGGGATATATCAACGGTGGTATATCCAGTGATTTTTTTCTCCATTTTAGCTTCCTT
AGCTCCTGAAAATCTCGATAACTCAAAAAATACGACCGGTAGTGATCTTATTTCATTATGGTGAAAGTTG
GAACCTCTTACGGGCCGGCCAACGTCTCATTTTCGCCAGATATCGACGTCTAAGAAACCATTATTATCAT
GACATTAACCTATAAAAATAGGCGTATCACGAGGCCCTTTCGTCTTCACCTCGAG
Features (pLannotate 1.2.2; 12 found; start..end, strand, type, name):
      1..74      +  promoter       PLtetO-1 promoter: modified phage lambda PL promoter with tet operator sites (Lutz and Bujard, 1997)
    107..394     +  CDS            FER_SYNLI: Experimental evidence at protein level: Swiss-Prot protein existence level 1. Ferredoxins are iron-sulfur proteins that transfer electrons in a wide variety of metabolic reactions. From Synechococcus lividus.
    430..501     +  terminator     rrnB T1 terminator: transcription terminator T1 from the E. coli rrnB gene
    517..544     +  terminator     T7Te terminator: phage T7 early transcription terminator
    551..595     +  misc_feature   MCS (fragment): pUC18/19 multiple cloning site
    602..630     +  promoter       J23119 promoter (fragment): bacterial promoter (Registry of Standard Biological Parts BBa J23119)
    665..1291    +  CDS            TetR: tetracycline repressor TetR; tetR; TetR binds to the tetracycline operator tetO to inhibit transcription. This inhibition can be relieved by adding tetracycline or doxycycline.
   1297..1383    +  terminator     rrnB T1 terminator: Escherichia coli rrnB; transcription terminator T1 from the E. coli rrnB gene
   1548..2136    -  rep_origin     ori: high-copy-number ColE1/pMB1/pBR322/pUC origin of replication
   2224..2318    -  terminator     lambda t0 terminator: transcription terminator from phage lambda
   2342..2998    -  CDS            cat: CAT_ECOLX - Experimental evidence at protein level: Swiss-Prot protein existence level 1. This enzyme is an effector of chloramphenicol resistance in bacteria. From Escherichia coli. This protein is used as a marker in many commonly used cloning vectors, such as pACYC184.
   2999..3097    -  promoter       cat promoter: promoter of the E. coli cat gene encoding chloramphenicol acetyltransferase
