[The description below was written by a language model from this plasmid's Addgene catalogue record and pLannotate feature annotations shown in this document.]
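Description:
pFd022.R2 is a small (about 3.2 kb) bacterial expression plasmid, catalogued as a synthetic biology vector, that provides regulated expression of the ferredoxin from Prochlorococcus phage P-SSM2 (pssm2-Fd) in E. coli. It replicates from a ColE1-type origin and is selected with chloramphenicol through a cat gene driven by its native promoter and followed by the lambda t0 terminator. The catalogue entry lists the plasmid as low copy, whereas the automated annotation labels the origin generically as the high-copy ColE1/pMB1/pUC family; the record does not resolve this difference.

The 294 bp ferredoxin insert sits directly downstream of the PLtetO-1 promoter, a modified lambda PL promoter carrying tet operator sites, and is followed by tandem rrnB T1 and T7Te terminators. The annotation tool labelled this open reading frame by similarity to a Synechococcus lividus ferredoxin, which reflects homology to cyanobacterial plant-type ferredoxins rather than the actual source; the catalogue fields identify it as the phage protein. No affinity or epitope tags are annotated. A second cassette on the same strand uses a fragment of the constitutive J23119 promoter to express TetR, terminated by another rrnB T1 element. TetR binds the operators in PLtetO-1 and holds ferredoxin expression off until a tetracycline-class inducer is added, so the plasmid carries its own repressor and allows titratable control of ferredoxin levels.

Ferredoxins are small iron-sulfur proteins that shuttle electrons between partner oxidoreductases. The associated study concerns the structure of this phage ferredoxin and its electron transfer to cyanobacterial sulfite reductases, so the construct presumably supplies inducible ferredoxin in E. coli for such work, although the record does not give the assay details.
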