Addgene plasmid #137967: pFd022.R2
Purpose: Expresses Prochlorococcus phage P-SSM2 phage Fd
Depositing lab: Jonathan Silberg. Depositing organization: Rice University. Publication: Prochlorococcus phage ferredoxin: Structural characterization and electron transfer to cyanobacterial sulfite reductases. Campbell IJ, Olmos JL Jr, Xu W, Kahanda D, Atkinson JT, Sparks ON, Miller MD, Phillips GN Jr, Bennett GN, Silberg JJ. J Biol Chem. 2020 May 19. pii: RA120.013501. doi: 10.1074/jbc.RA120.013501. PubMed 32434930.
Backbone
  Vector backbone: ColE1
  Total vector size (bp): 3205
  Vector type: Synthetic Biology
Growth in bacteria
  Bacterial resistance: Chloramphenicol, 25 μg/mL
  Growth temperature: 37°C
  Growth strain: DH5alpha
  Copy number: Low Copy
Gene/Insert
  Gene/Insert name: Prochlorococcus phage P-SSM2 ferredoxin (alt name: pssm2-Fd)
  Insert size (bp): 294
Terms and licenses: Academic/Nonprofit Terms; Industry Terms: Not Available to Industry
How to cite: pFd022.R2 was a gift from Jonathan Silberg (Addgene plasmid # 137967 ; http://n2t.net/addgene:137967 ; RRID:Addgene_137967)
